Addgene plasmid #143220: TFORF0515
Purpose: Lentiviral vector for overexpressing transcription factor ORFs with unique 24-bp barcodes. Barcodes facilitate identification of transcription factors in pooled screens.
Depositing lab: Feng Zhang. Depositing organization: Broad Institute. Publication: A transcription factor atlas of directed differentiation. Joung J, Ma S, Tay T, Geiger-Schuller KR, Kirchgatterer PC, Verdine VK, Guo B, Arias-Garcia MA, Allen WE, Singh A, Kuksenko O, Abudayyeh OO, Gootenberg JS, Fu Z, Macrae RK, Buenrostro JD, Regev A, Zhang F. Cell. 2023 Jan 5;186(1):209-229.e26. doi: 10.1016/j.cell.2022.11.026. PubMed 36608654.
Backbone
  Vector backbone: pLX_TRC317
  Backbone manufacturer: Broad Institute Genetic Perturbation Platform
  Backbone size w/o insert (bp): 8264
  Vector type: Mammalian Expression, Lentiviral
  Selectable markers: Puromycin
Growth in bacteria
  Bacterial resistance: Ampicillin, 100 μg/mL
  Growth temperature: 37°C
  Growth strain: NEB Stable
  Copy number: High Copy
Gene/Insert
  Gene/Insert name: PAX5
  Species: H. sapiens (human)
  Insert size (bp): 1190
  Entrez Gene: PAX5 (a.k.a. ALL3, BSAP, PAX-5)
  Promoter: EF1a
  Cloning method: Unknown
  Sequencing primers: 5′ GGGTGGAGACTGAAGTTAGGCCAG; 3′ CACATAGCGTAAAAGGAGCAACATAG
Terms and licenses: Academic/Nonprofit Terms; Industry Terms: Not Available to Industry
Depositor comments: NM_001280548,ENST00000377853 . The transcription factor ORF portion of this plasmid was synthesized by Genewiz. Please test multiple small colonies in case of plasmid recombination. To make this collection available in a timely manner, a portion of this collection was not fully sequenced by Addgene. If an Addgene verified full plasmid sequence is not available, please contact us prior to placing an order to request the full sequence.
How to cite: TFORF0515 was a gift from Feng Zhang (Addgene plasmid # 143220 ; http://n2t.net/addgene:143220 ; RRID:Addgene_143220)
