[The description below was written by a language model from this plasmid's Addgene catalogue record and pLannotate feature annotations shown in this document.]
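Description:
TFORF0515 is a lentiviral mammalian expression plasmid built on the pLX_TRC317 backbone and carrying the human transcription factor PAX5 as its open reading frame. It belongs to a barcoded transcription factor ORF collection in which each clone is tagged with a unique 24-bp barcode, so that the factor present in a cell can be identified by sequencing in pooled overexpression screens such as directed-differentiation screens. In bacteria the plasmid is maintained by a high-copy ColE1/pUC-type origin and selected through the ampicillin resistance gene (β-lactamase). An f1 origin and remnants of a lac/T7/T3 cloning region are also present in the backbone. The depositor notes that the plasmid can recombine during propagation, as is common for LTR-containing vectors, and that the ORF portion was made by gene synthesis.

The viral cassette has a third-generation, self-inactivating layout. An RSV promoter fused to a truncated HIV-1 5' LTR drives production of the genomic RNA, followed by the Ψ packaging signal, a gag fragment, the Rev response element and a cPPT/CTS, and closed by a ΔU3 3' LTR with a downstream SV40 polyadenylation signal. Within this unit, SV40 early promoter sequences precede a puromycin N-acetyltransferase gene for selecting transduced cells. A separate EF-1α promoter drives constitutive expression of the PAX5 ORF, which corresponds to a specific annotated transcript isoform. A WPRE downstream of the ORF enhances transcript stability and expression. The barcode is not annotated in the feature table. A short U6-promoter-like fragment lies between the ORF and the WPRE, but the record does not explain its role.
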