Features (pLannotate 1.2.2; 31 found; start..end, strand, type, name):
      5..231     +  promoter       RSV promoter: Rous sarcoma virus enhancer/promoter
    232..412     +  LTR            5' LTR (truncated): truncated 5' long terminal repeat (LTR) from HIV-1
    459..584     +  misc_feature   HIV-1 Ψ: packaging signal of human immunodeficiency virus type 1
    568..931     +  CDS            HIV-1 gag (fragment): gag protein from human immunodeficiency virus 1; gag
   1077..1310    +  misc_feature   RRE: The Rev response element (RRE) of HIV-1 allows for Rev-dependent mRNA export from the nucleus to the cytoplasm.
   1687..1713    +  CDS            Rev (fragment): human immunodeficiency virus 1 (HIV-1) Rev protein; rev; enhances nuclear export of unspliced and incompletely spliced viral mRNAs
   1720..1743    +  promoter       SV40 promoter (fragment): SV40 early promoter
   1744..1815    +  promoter       SV40 promoter (fragment): SV40 enhancer and early promoter
   1839..1974    +  rep_origin     SV40 ori: SV40 origin of replication
   2020..2616    +  CDS            PuroR (fragment): puromycin N-acetyltransferase; pac from Streptomyces; confers resistance to puromycin
   2665..2782    +  misc_feature   cPPT/CTS: central polypurine tract and central termination sequence of HIV-1
   2847..2913    +  CDS            small t antigen (fragment): SV40 (simian virus 40) small t antigen
   2920..4098    +  promoter       EF-1α promoter: strong constitutive promoter for human elongation factor EF-1α
   4115..5200    +  CDS            PAX5 (fragment): PAX5_HUMAN - Experimental evidence at protein level: Swiss-Prot protein existence level 1. (Microbial infection) Plays an essential role in the maintenance of Epstein-Barr virus genome copy number within the host cell by promoting EBNA1/oriP-dependent binding and transcription (PubMed:31941781). Participates also in the inhibition of lytic EBV reactivation by modulating viral BZLF1 activity (PubMed:23678172). From Homo sapiens (Human).
   5216..5269    +  promoter       U6 promoter (fragment): RNA polymerase III promoter for human U6 snRNA
   5311..5899    +  misc_feature   WPRE: woodchuck hepatitis virus posttranscriptional regulatory element
   5950..5969    +  misc_feature   cPPT/CTS (fragment): central polypurine tract and central termination sequence of HIV-1
   5971..6204    +  LTR            3' LTR (ΔU3): self-inactivating 3' long terminal repeat (LTR) from HIV-1
   6282..6403    +  polyA_signal   SV40 poly(A) signal: SV40 polyadenylation signal
   6443..6578    +  rep_origin     SV40 ori: SV40 origin of replication
   6599..6617    -  promoter       T7 promoter: promoter for bacteriophage T7 RNA polymerase
   6625..6780    +  CDS            lacZα (fragment): LacZα fragment of β-galactosidase; lacZ fragment
   6785..7213    +  rep_origin     f1 ori (sequence partly withheld): f1 bacteriophage origin of replication; arrow indicates direction of (+) strand synthesis
   7266..7370    +  promoter       AmpR promoter: bla
   7371..8231    +  CDS            AmpR: β-lactamase; bla; confers resistance to ampicillin, carbenicillin, and related antibiotics
   8402..8990    +  rep_origin     ori: high-copy-number ColE1/pMB1/pBR322/pUC origin of replication
   9173..9265    +  CDS            lacI (fragment): lac repressor; lacI; The lac repressor binds to the lac operator to inhibit transcription in E. coli. This inhibition can be relieved by adding lactose or isopropyl-β-D-thiogalactopyranoside (IPTG).
   9278..9299    +  protein_bind   CAP binding site: CAP binding activates transcription in the presence of cAMP. E. coli catabolite activator protein
   9314..9344    +  promoter       lac promoter: promoter for the E. coli lac operon
   9352..9368    +  protein_bind   lac operator: The lac repressor binds to the lac operator to inhibit transcription in E. coli. This inhibition can be relieved by adding lactose or isopropyl-β-D-thiogalactopyranoside (IPTG). lac repressor encoded by lacI
   9413..9431    +  promoter       T3 promoter: promoter for bacteriophage T3 RNA polymerase
>Addgene plasmid #143220 | TFORF0515 | addgene full sequence | sequence record 391600 | Addgene NGS Result
TTAATGTAGTCTTATGCAATACTCTTGTAGTCTTGCAACATGGTAACGATGAGTTAGCAACATGCCTTAC
AAGGAGAGAAAAAGCACCGTGCATGCCGATTGGTGGAAGTAAGGTGGTACGATCGTGCCTTATTAGGAAG
GCAACAGACGGGTCTGACATGGATTGGACGAACCACTGAATTGCCGCATTGCAGAGATATTGTATTTAAG
TGCCTAGCTCGATACATAAACGGGTCTCTCTGGTTAGACCAGATCTGAGCCTGGGAGCTCTCTGGCTAAC
TAGGGAACCCACTGCTTAAGCCTCAATAAAGCTTGCCTTGAGTGCTTCAAGTAGTGTGTGCCCGTCTGTT
GTGTGACTCTGGTAACTAGAGATCCCTCAGACCCTTTTAGTCAGTGTGGAAAATCTCTAGCAGTGGCGCC
CGAACAGGGACTTGAAAGCGAAAGGGAAACCAGAGGAGCTCTCTCGACGCAGGACTCGGCTTGCTGAAGC
GCGCACGGCAAGAGGCGAGGGGCGGCGACTGGTGAGTACGCCAAAAATTTTGACTAGCGGAGGCTAGAAG
GAGAGAGATGGGTGCGAGAGCGTCAGTATTAAGCGGGGGAGAATTAGATCGCGATGGGAAAAAATTCGGT
TAAGGCCAGGGGGAAAGAAAAAATATAAATTAAAACATATAGTATGGGCAAGCAGGGAGCTAGAACGATT
CGCAGTTAATCCTGGCCTGTTAGAAACATCAGAAGGCTGTAGACAAATACTGGGACAGCTACAACCATCC
CTTCAGACAGGATCAGAAGAACTTAGATCATTATATAATACAGTAGCAACCCTCTATTGTGTGCATCAAA
GGATAGAGATAAAAGACACCAAGGAAGCTTTAGACAAGATAGAGGAAGAGCAAAACAAAAGTAAGACCAC
CGCACAGCAAGCGGCCGCTGATCTTCAGACCTGGAGGAGGAGATATGAGGGACAATTGGAGAAGTGAATT
ATATAAATATAAAGTAGTAAAAATTGAACCATTAGGAGTAGCACCCACCAAGGCAAAGAGAAGAGTGGTG
CAGAGAGAAAAAAGAGCAGTGGGAATAGGAGCTTTGTTCCTTGGGTTCTTGGGAGCAGCAGGAAGCACTA
TGGGCGCAGCGTCAATGACGCTGACGGTACAGGCCAGACAATTATTGTCTGGTATAGTGCAGCAGCAGAA
CAATTTGCTGAGGGCTATTGAGGCGCAACAGCATCTGTTGCAACTCACAGTCTGGGGCATCAAGCAGCTC
CAGGCAAGAATCCTGGCTGTGGAAAGATACCTAAAGGATCAACAGCTCCTGGGGATTTGGGGTTGCTCTG
GAAAACTCATTTGCACCACTGCTGTGCCTTGGAATGCTAGTTGGAGTAATAAATCTCTGGAACAGATTTG
GAATCACACGACCTGGATGGAGTGGGACAGAGAAATTAACAATTACACAAGCTTAATACACTCCTTAATT
GAAGAATCGCAAAACCAGCAAGAAAAGAATGAACAAGAATTATTGGAATTAGATAAATGGGCAAGTTTGT
GGAATTGGTTTAACATAACAAATTGGCTGTGGTATATAAAATTATTCATAATGATAGTAGGAGGCTTGGT
AGGTTTAAGAATAGTTTTTGCTGTACTTTCTATAGTGAATAGAGTTAGGCAGGGATATTCACCATTATCG
TTTCAGACCCACCTCCCAACCCCGAGGGGACCCATGCATTGCATCTCAATTAGTCAGCAACCAGGTGTGG
AAAGTCCCCAGGCTCCCCAGCAGGCAGAAGTATGCAAAGCATGCGTCTCAATTAGTCAGCAACCATAGTC
CCGCCCCTAACTCCGCCCATCCCGCCCCTAACTCCGCCCAGTTCCGCCCATTCTCCGCCCCATGGCTGAC
TAATTTTTTTTATTTATGCAGAGGCCGAGGCCGCCTCGGCCTCTGAGCTATTCCAGAAGTAGTGAGGAGG
CTTTTTTGGAGGCCTAGGCTTTTGCAAAAAGCTTTCTAGAGGTACCACCGGAGCTTACCATGACCGAGTA
CAAGCCCACGGTGCGCCTCGCCACCCGCGACGACGTCCCCAGGGCCGTACGCACCCTCGCCGCCGCGTTC
GCCGACTACCCCGCCACGCGCCACACCGTCGATCCGGACCGCCACATCGAGCGGGTCACCGAGCTGCAAG
AACTCTTCCTCACGCGCGTCGGGCTCGACATCGGCAAGGTGTGGGTCGCGGACGACGGCGCCGCCGTGGC
GGTCTGGACCACGCCGGAGAGCGTCGAAGCGGGGGCGGTGTTCGCCGAGATCGGCCCGCGCATGGCCGAG
TTGAGCGGTTCCCGGCTGGCCGCGCAGCAACAGATGGAAGGCCTCCTGGCGCCGCACCGGCCCAAGGAGC
CCGCGTGGTTCCTGGCCACCGTCGGCGTCTCGCCCGACCACCAGGGCAAGGGTCTGGGCAGCGCCGTCGT
GCTCCCCGGAGTGGAGGCGGCCGAGCGCGCCGGGGTGCCCGCCTTCCTGGAGACCTCCGCGCCCCGCAAC
CTCCCCTTCTACGAGCGGCTCGGCTTCACCGTCACCGCCGACGTCGAGGTGCCCGAAGGACCGCGCACCT
GGTGCATGACCCGCAAGCCCGGTGCCAGTTAACGAATTCTAGATCTTGAGACAAATGGCAGTATTCATCC
ACAATTTTAAAAGAAAAGGGGGGATTGGGGGGTACAGTGCAGGGGAAAGAATAGTAGACATAATAGCAAC
AGACATACAAACTAAAGAATTACAAAAACAAATTACAAAAATTCAAAATTTTCGGGTTTATTACAGGGAC
AGCAGAGATCCACTTTGGCGCCGGCTCGAGGCCTGCAGGTGCAAAGATGGATAAAGTTTTAAACAGAGAG
GAATCTTTGCAGCTAATGGACCTTCTAGGTCTTGAAAGGAGTGGGAATTGGCTCCGGTGCCCGTCAGTGG
GCAGAGCGCACATCGCCCACAGTCCCCGAGAAGTTGGGGGGAGGGGTCGGCAATTGAACCGGTGCCTAGA
GAAGGTGGCGCGGGGTAAACTGGGAAAGTGATGTCGTGTACTGGCTCCGCCTTTTTCCCGAGGGTGGGGG
AGAACCGTATATAAGTGCAGTAGTCGCCGTGAACGTTCTTTTTCGCAACGGGTTTGCCGCCAGAACACAG
GTAAGTGCCGTGTGTGGTTCCCGCGGGCCTGGCCTCTTTACGGGTTATGGCCCTTGCGTGCCTTGAATTA
CTTCCACCTGGCTGCAGTACGTGATTCTTGATCCCGAGCTTCGGGTTGGAAGTGGGTGGGAGAGTTCGAG
GCCTTGCGCTTAAGGAGCCCCTTCGCCTCGTGCTTGAGTTGAGGCCTGGCCTGGGCGCTGGGGCCGCCGC
GTGCGAATCTGGTGGCACCTTCGCGCCTGTCTCGCTGCTTTCGATAAGTCTCTAGCCATTTAAAATTTTT
GATGACCTGCTGCGACGCTTTTTTTCTGGCAAGATAGTCTTGTAAATGCGGGCCAAGATCTGCACACTGG
TATTTCGGTTTTTGGGGCCGCGGGCGGCGACGGGGCCCGTGCGTCCCAGCGCACATGTTCGGCGAGGCGG
GGCCTGCGAGCGCGGCCACCGAGAATCGGACGGGGGTAGTCTCAAGCTGGCCGGCCTGCTCTGGTGCCTG
GCCTCGCGCCGCCGTGTATCGCCCCGCCCTGGGCGGCAAGGCTGGCCCGGTCGGCACCAGTTGCGTGAGC
GGAAAGATGGCCGCTTCCCGGCCCTGCTGCAGGGAGCTCAAAATGGAGGACGCGGCGCTCGGGAGAGCGG
GCGGGTGAGTCACCCACACAAAGGAAAAGGGCCTTTCCGTCCTCAGCCGTCGCTTCATGTGACTCCACGG
AGTACCGGGCGCCGTCCAGGCACCTCGATTAGTTCTCGAGCTTTTGGAGTACGTCGTCTTTAGGTTGGGG
GGAGGGGTTTTATGCGATGGAGTTTCCCCACACTGAGTGGGTGGAGACTGAAGTTAGGCCAGCTTGGCAC
TTGATGTAATTCTCCTTGGAATTTGCCCTTTTTGAGTTTGGATCTTGGTTCATTCTCAAGCCTCAGACAG
TGGTTCAAAGTTTTTTTCTTCCATTTCAGGTGTCGTGAGGCTAGCACCGCCACCATGGATTTAGAGAAAA
ATTATCCGACTCCTCGGACCAGCAGGACAGGACATGGAGGAGTGAATCAGCTTGGGGGGGTTTTTGTGAA
TGGACGGCCACTCCCGGATGTAGTCCGCCAGAGGATAGTGGAACTTGCTCATCAAGGTGTCAGGCCCTGC
GACATCTCCAGGCAGCTTCGGGTCAGCCATGGTTGTGTCAGCAAAATTCTTGGCAGGTATTATGAGACAG
GAAGCATCAAGCCTGGGGTAATTGGAGGATCCAAACCAAAGGTCGCCACACCCAAAGTGGTGGAAAAAAT
CGCTGAATATAAACGCCAAAATCCCACCATGTTTGCCTGGGAGATCAGGGACCGGCTGCTGGCAGAGCGG
GTGTGTGACAATGACACCGTGCCTAGCGTCAGTTCCATCAACAGGATCATCCGGACAAAAGTACAGCAGC
CACCCAACCAACCAGTCCCAGCTTCCAGTCACAGCATAGTGTCCACTGGCTCCGTGACGCAGGTGTCCTC
GGTGAGCACGGATTCGGCCGGCTCGTCGTACTCCATCAGCGGCATCCTGGGCATCACGTCCCCCAGCGCC
GACACCAACAAGCGCAAGAGAGACGAAGGTATTCAGGAGTCTCCGGTGCCGAACGGCCACTCGCTTCCGG
GCAGAGACTTCCTCCGGAAGCAGATGCGGGGAGACTTGTTCACACAGCAGCAGCTGGAGGTGCTGGACCG
CGTGTTTGAGAGGCAGCACTACTCAGACATCTTCACCACCACAGAGCCCATCAAGCCCGAGCAGACCACA
GAGTATTCAGCCATGGCCTCGCTGGCTGGTGGGCTGGACGACATGAAGGCCAATCTGGCCAGCCCCACCC
CTGCTGACATCGGGAGCAGTGTGCCAGGCCCGCAGTCCTACCCCATTGTGACAGGCCGTGACTTGGCGAG
CACGACCCTCCCCGGGTACCCTCCACACGTCCCCCCCGCTGGACAGGGCAGCTACTCAGCACCGACGCTG
ACAGGGATGGTGCCTGGCTCCCCCTACTATTATAGCGCTGCCGCCCGAGGAGCCGCCCCACCTGCAGCCG
CCACTGCCTATGACCGTCACTAGTAATGAACTAGTCCGTAACTTGAAAGTATTTCGATTTCTTGGCTTTA
TATATCTTGTGGAAAGGACGACGGTGCGCGTTATTCGAGGAGATAACGCGTTAAGTCGACAATCAACCTC
TGGATTACAAAATTTGTGAAAGATTGACTGGTATTCTTAACTATGTTGCTCCTTTTACGCTATGTGGATA
CGCTGCTTTAATGCCTTTGTATCATGCTATTGCTTCCCGTATGGCTTTCATTTTCTCCTCCTTGTATAAA
TCCTGGTTGCTGTCTCTTTATGAGGAGTTGTGGCCCGTTGTCAGGCAACGTGGCGTGGTGTGCACTGTGT
TTGCTGACGCAACCCCCACTGGTTGGGGCATTGCCACCACCTGTCAGCTCCTTTCCGGGACTTTCGCTTT
CCCCCTCCCTATTGCCACGGCGGAACTCATCGCCGCCTGCCTTGCCCGCTGCTGGACAGGGGCTCGGCTG
TTGGGCACTGACAATTCCGTGGTGTTGTCGGGGAAATCATCGTCCTTTCCTTGGCTGCTCGCCTGTGTTG
CCACCTGGATTCTGCGCGGGACGTCCTTCTGCTACGTCCCTTCGGCCCTCAATCCAGCGGACCTTCCTTC
CCGCGGCCTGCTGCCGGCTCTGCGGCCTCTTCCGCGTCTTCGCCTTCGCCCTCAGACGAGTCGGATCTCC
CTTTGGGCCGCCTCCCCGCGTCGACTTTAAGACCAATGACTTACAAGGCAGCTGTAGATCTTAGCCACTT
TTTAAAAGAAAAGGGGGGACTGGAAGGGCTAATTCACTCCCAACGAAGACAAGATCTGCTTTTTGCTTGT
ACTGGGTCTCTCTGGTTAGACCAGATCTGAGCCTGGGAGCTCTCTGGCTAACTAGGGAACCCACTGCTTA
AGCCTCAATAAAGCTTGCCTTGAGTGCTTCAAGTAGTGTGTGCCCGTCTGTTGTGTGACTCTGGTAACTA
GAGATCCCTCAGACCCTTTTAGTCAGTGTGGAAAATCTCTAGCAGTACGTATAGTAGTTCATGTCATCTT
ATTATTCAGTATTTATAACTTGCAAAGAAATGAATATCAGAGAGTGAGAGGAACTTGTTTATTGCAGCTT
ATAATGGTTACAAATAAAGCAATAGCATCACAAATTTCACAAATAAAGCATTTTTTTCACTGCATTCTAG
TTGTGGTTTGTCCAAACTCATCAATGTATCTTATCATGTCTGGCTCTAGCTATCCCGCCCCTAACTCCGC
CCATCCCGCCCCTAACTCCGCCCAGTTCCGCCCATTCTCCGCCCCATGGCTGACTAATTTTTTTTATTTA
TGCAGAGGCCGAGGCCGCCTCGGCCTCTGAGCTATTCCAGAAGTAGTGAGGAGGCTTTTTTGGAGGCCTA
GGGACGTACCCAATTCGCCCTATAGTGAGTCGTATTACGCGCGCTCACTGGCCGTCGTTTTACAACGTCG
TGACTGGGAAAACCCTGGCGTTACCCAACTTAATCGCCTTGCAGCACATCCCCCTTTCGCCAGCTGGCGT
AATAGCGAAGAGGCCCGCACCGATCGCCCTTCCCAACAGTTGCGCAGCCTGAATGGCGAATGGG
[124 nt withheld, positions 6785-6908]
C
[91 nt withheld, positions 6910-7000]
A
[49 nt withheld, positions 7002-7050]
CCTTTGACGTTGGAGTCCACGTTCTTT
[37 nt withheld, positions 7078-7114]
ACCCTATCTCGGTCTATTCTTTTGATTTATAAGGGATTTTGCCGATTTCGGCCTATTGGTTAAAAAATGA
GCTGATTTAACAAAAATTTAACGCGAATTTTAACAAAATATTAACGCTTACAATTTAGGTGGCACTTTTC
GGGGAAATGTGCGCGGAACCCCTATTTGTTTATTTTTCTAAATACATTCAAATATGTATCCGCTCATGAG
ACAATAACCCTGATAAATGCTTCAATAATATTGAAAAAGGAAGAGTATGAGTATTCAACATTTCCGTGTC
GCCCTTATTCCCTTTTTTGCGGCATTTTGCCTTCCTGTTTTTGCTCACCCAGAAACGCTGGTGAAAGTAA
AAGATGCTGAAGATCAGTTGGGTGCACGAGTGGGTTACATCGAACTGGATCTCAACAGCGGTAAGATCCT
TGAGAGTTTTCGCCCCGAAGAACGTTTTCCAATGATGAGCACTTTTAAAGTTCTGCTATGTGGCGCGGTA
TTATCCCGTATTGACGCCGGGCAAGAGCAACTCGGTCGCCGCATACACTATTCTCAGAATGACTTGGTTG
AGTACTCACCAGTCACAGAAAAGCATCTTACGGATGGCATGACAGTAAGAGAATTATGCAGTGCTGCCAT
AACCATGAGTGATAACACTGCGGCCAACTTACTTCTGACAACGATCGGAGGACCGAAGGAGCTAACCGCT
TTTTTGCACAACATGGGGGATCATGTAACTCGCCTTGATCGTTGGGAACCGGAGCTGAATGAAGCCATAC
CAAACGACGAGCGTGACACCACGATGCCTGTAGCAATGGCAACAACGTTGCGCAAACTATTAACTGGCGA
ACTACTTACTCTAGCTTCCCGGCAACAATTAATAGACTGGATGGAGGCGGATAAAGTTGCAGGACCACTT
CTGCGCTCGGCCCTTCCGGCTGGCTGGTTTATTGCTGATAAATCTGGAGCCGGTGAGCGTGGGTCTCGCG
GTATCATTGCAGCACTGGGGCCAGATGGTAAGCCCTCCCGTATCGTAGTTATCTACACGACGGGGAGTCA
GGCAACTATGGATGAACGAAATAGACAGATCGCTGAGATAGGTGCCTCACTGATTAAGCATTGGTAACTG
TCAGACCAAGTTTACTCATATATACTTTAGATTGATTTAAAACTTCATTTTTAATTTAAAAGGATCTAGG
TGAAGATCCTTTTTGATAATCTCATGACCAAAATCCCTTAACGTGAGTTTTCGTTCCACTGAGCGTCAGA
CCCCGTAGAAAAGATCAAAGGATCTTCTTGAGATCCTTTTTTTCTGCGCGTAATCTGCTGCTTGCAAACA
AAAAAACCACCGCTACCAGCGGTGGTTTGTTTGCCGGATCAAGAGCTACCAACTCTTTTTCCGAAGGTAA
CTGGCTTCAGCAGAGCGCAGATACCAAATACTGTTCTTCTAGTGTAGCCGTAGTTAGGCCACCACTTCAA
GAACTCTGTAGCACCGCCTACATACCTCGCTCTGCTAATCCTGTTACCAGTGGCTGCTGCCAGTGGCGAT
AAGTCGTGTCTTACCGGGTTGGACTCAAGACGATAGTTACCGGATAAGGCGCAGCGGTCGGGCTGAACGG
GGGGTTCGTGCACACAGCCCAGCTTGGAGCGAACGACCTACACCGAACTGAGATACCTACAGCGTGAGCT
ATGAGAAAGCGCCACGCTTCCCGAAGGGAGAAAGGCGGACAGGTATCCGGTAAGCGGCAGGGTCGGAACA
GGAGAGCGCACGAGGGAGCTTCCAGGGGGAAACGCCTGGTATCTTTATAGTCCTGTCGGGTTTCGCCACC
TCTGACTTGAGCGTCGATTTTTGTGATGCTCGTCAGGGGGGCGGAGCCTATGGAAAAACGCCAGCAACGC
GGCCTTTTTACGGTTCCTGGCCTTTTGCTGGCCTTTTGCTCACATGTTCTTTCCTGCGTTATCCCCTGAT
TCTGTGGATAACCGTATTACCGCCTTTGAGTGAGCTGATACCGCTCGCCGCAGCCGAACGACCGAGCGCA
GCGAGTCAGTGAGCGAGGAAGCGGAAGAGCGCCCAATACGCAAACCGCCTCTCCCCGCGCGTTGGCCGAT
TCATTAATGCAGCTGGCACGACAGGTTTCCCGACTGGAAAGCGGGCAGTGAGCGCAACGCAATTAATGTG
AGTTAGCTCACTCATTAGGCACCCCAGGCTTTACACTTTATGCTTCCGGCTCGTATGTTGTGTGGAATTG
TGAGCGGATAACAATTTCACACAGGAAACAGCTATGACCATGATTACGCCAAGCGCGCAATTAACCCTCA
CTAAAGGGAACAAAAGCTGGAGCTGCAAGC
