>Addgene plasmid #143220 | TFORF0515 | depositor partial sequence | sequence record 281798 | Insert
ACCGCCACCATGGATTTAGAGAAAAATTATCCGACTCCTCGGACCAGCAGGACAGGACATGGAGGAGTGA
ATCAGCTTGGGGGGGTTTTTGTGAATGGACGGCCACTCCCGGATGTAGTCCGCCAGAGGATAGTGGAACT
TGCTCATCAAGGTGTCAGGCCCTGCGACATCTCCAGGCAGCTTCGGGTCAGCCATGGTTGTGTCAGCAAA
ATTCTTGGCAGGTATTATGAGACAGGAAGCATCAAGCCTGGGGTAATTGGAGGATCCAAACCAAAGGTCG
CCACACCCAAAGTGGTGGAAAAAATCGCTGAATATAAACGCCAAAATCCCACCATGTTTGCCTGGGAGAT
CAGGGACCGGCTGCTGGCAGAGCGGGTGTGTGACAATGACACCGTGCCTAGCGTCAGTTCCATCAACAGG
ATCATCCGGACAAAAGTACAGCAGCCACCCAACCAACCAGTCCCAGCTTCCAGTCACAGCATAGTGTCCA
CTGGCTCCGTGACGCAGGTGTCCTCGGTGAGCACGGATTCGGCCGGCTCGTCGTACTCCATCAGCGGCAT
CCTGGGCATCACGTCCCCCAGCGCCGACACCAACAAGCGCAAGAGAGACGAAGGTATTCAGGAGTCTCCG
GTGCCGAACGGCCACTCGCTTCCGGGCAGAGACTTCCTCCGGAAGCAGATGCGGGGAGACTTGTTCACAC
AGCAGCAGCTGGAGGTGCTGGACCGCGTGTTTGAGAGGCAGCACTACTCAGACATCTTCACCACCACAGA
GCCCATCAAGCCCGAGCAGACCACAGAGTATTCAGCCATGGCCTCGCTGGCTGGTGGGCTGGACGACATG
AAGGCCAATCTGGCCAGCCCCACCCCTGCTGACATCGGGAGCAGTGTGCCAGGCCCGCAGTCCTACCCCA
TTGTGACAGGCCGTGACTTGGCGAGCACGACCCTCCCCGGGTACCCTCCACACGTCCCCCCCGCTGGACA
GGGCAGCTACTCAGCACCGACGCTGACAGGGATGGTGCCTGGCTCCCCCTACTATTATAGCGCTGCCGCC
CGAGGAGCCGCCCCACCTGCAGCCGCCACTGCCTATGACCGTCACTAGTAATGAACTAGTCCGTAACTTG
AAAGTATTTCGATTTCTTGGCTTTATATATCTTGTGGAAAGGACGACGGTGCGCGTTATTCGAGGAGATA
