>Addgene plasmid #143220 | TFORF0515 | depositor partial sequence | sequence record 281799 | Barcode
CGGTGCGCGTTATTCGAGGAGATA
